Addgene plasmid #98946: pCEP4-myc-CXCR4
Purpose: Mammalian expression plasmid for N-terminal myc-tagged human CXCR4
Depositing lab: Erik Procko. Depositing organization: University of Illinois at Urbana-Champaign. Publication: Mapping Interaction Sites on Human Chemokine Receptors by Deep Mutational Scanning. Heredia JD, Park J, Brubaker RJ, Szymanski SK, Gill KS, Procko E. J Immunol. 2018 Apr 20. pii: jimmunol.1800343. doi: 10.4049/jimmunol.1800343. PubMed 29678950.
Backbone
  Vector backbone: pCEP4
  Backbone manufacturer: Invitrogen
  Vector type: Mammalian Expression
  Selectable markers: Hygromycin
Growth in bacteria
  Bacterial resistance: Ampicillin, 100 μg/mL
  Growth temperature: 37°C
  Growth strain: DH5alpha
  Copy number: High Copy
Gene/Insert
  Gene/Insert name: CXCR4 (alt name: CD184)
  Species: H. sapiens (human)
  Insert size (bp): 1161
  Mutation: Full-length, wildtype
  GenBank ID: NM_003467
  Entrez Gene: CXCR4 (a.k.a. CD184, D2S201E, FB22, HM89, HSY3RR, LAP-3, LAP3, LCR1, LESTR, NPY3R, NPYR, NPYRL, NPYY3R, WHIM, WHIMS, WHIMS1)
  Promoter: CMV
  Tag / fusion protein: Signal/leader sequence from Influenza A virus HA protein (N terminal on insert); c-myc epitope tag (N terminal on insert)
  Cloning method: Restriction Enzyme; 5′ cloning site NheI (not destroyed); 3′ cloning site XhoI (not destroyed)
  Sequencing primers: 5′ CMV_fwd; 3′ EBV_rev
Terms and licenses: Academic/Nonprofit Terms; Industry Terms: Not Available to Industry
How to cite: pCEP4-myc-CXCR4 was a gift from Erik Procko (Addgene plasmid # 98946 ; http://n2t.net/addgene:98946 ; RRID:Addgene_98946)
