[The description below was written by a language model from this plasmid's Addgene catalogue record and pLannotate feature annotations shown in this document.]
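Description:
pCEP4-myc-CXCR4 is an 11.4 kb mammalian expression plasmid built on the Invitrogen pCEP4 backbone, an Epstein-Barr virus-based episomal vector. In E. coli it is maintained at high copy through a ColE1/pUC-type origin and selected with ampicillin via the β-lactamase gene. In mammalian cells the backbone supplies the EBV oriP replication origin together with an EBNA1 coding sequence. EBNA1 binds oriP to allow the plasmid to replicate and persist extrachromosomally in permissive primate cells rather than requiring integration. A hygromycin B phosphotransferase cassette, driven by an HSV thymidine kinase promoter and terminated by the HSV TK polyadenylation signal, allows selection of cells that retain the plasmid. The feature table also lists several short fragments (EBV gL and BRRF2, HSV gH, TcR, rop, SV40 large T). These appear to be leftover flanking sequence from the backbone's construction rather than functional genes.

The payload is full-length, wild-type human CXCR4 (CD184), a chemokine receptor that also serves as an HIV-1 coreceptor. It was cloned between NheI and XhoI sites, both of which are retained. Expression is driven by the CMV immediate early enhancer and promoter and terminated by an SV40 polyadenylation signal. According to the catalogue fields, the receptor is preceded by a signal/leader sequence from influenza A virus haemagglutinin and a c-myc epitope tag. These are not annotated separately in the feature table, but they account for the recorded insert being longer than the annotated CXCR4 coding region. The leader directs membrane insertion so that the myc tag lies on the extracellular N terminus, which should allow antibody detection of surface-expressed receptor. The associated publication concerns deep mutational scanning to map interaction sites on human chemokine receptors, though the record does not spell out this wild-type construct's role in that work.
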