Features (pLannotate 1.2.2; 21 found; start..end, strand, type, name):
    475..2264    -  rep_origin     oriP: Epstein-Barr virus oriP replication origin (Yates et al., 2000)
   2269..2487    -  CDS            gL (fragment): GL_EBVB9 - Experimental evidence at protein level: Swiss-Prot protein existence level 1. The heterodimer glycoprotein H-glycoprotein L is required for the fusion of viral and plasma membranes leading to virus entry into the host cell. Acts as a functional inhibitor of gH and maintains gH in an inhibited form. Upon binding to host integrins, gL dissociates from gH leading to activation of the viral fusion glycoproteins gB and gH. Fusion of EBV with B-lymphocytes requires the additional receptor- binding protein gp42, which forms a complex with gH/gL. The heterodimer gH/gL targets also host EPHA
   2570..4495    -  CDS            EBNA1: Epstein-Barr nuclear antigen 1, also known as EBNA-1 crucial for latent viral infection, and for episomal amplification of vectors containing the oriP origin (Okita et al., 2013)
   4533..4877    -  CDS            BRRF2_EBVB9 (fragment): Protein inferred from homology: Swiss-Prot protein existence level 3. From Epstein-Barr virus (strain B95-8) (HHV-4) (Human herpesvirus 4).
   4880..4903    -  promoter       tet promoter (fragment): E. coli promoter for tetracycline efflux protein gene
   5016..5120    +  promoter       AmpR promoter: bla
   5121..5981    +  CDS            AmpR: β-lactamase; bla; confers resistance to ampicillin, carbenicillin, and related antibiotics
   6152..6740    +  rep_origin     ori: high-copy-number ColE1/pMB1/pBR322/pUC origin of replication
   6786..6944    -  CDS            TcR (fragment): tetracycline efflux protein; tet; confers resistance to tetracycline
   7065..7265    -  CDS            MDV035 (fragment): UL24_GAHVM - Protein inferred from homology: Swiss-Prot protein existence level 3. May play a role in the dispersal of host nucleolin from the nucleolus throughout the nucleus leading to a decrease in ribosome biogenesis. From Gallid herpesvirus 2 (strain Chicken/Md5/ATCC VR-987) (GaHV-2) (Marek's disease herpesvirus type 1).
   7254..7316    +  promoter       Mini-TK promoter: minimal herpes simplex virus (HSV) thymidine kinase promoter
   7359..8396    +  CDS            HygR: hygromycin B phosphotransferase confers resistance to hygromycin
   8438..8486    +  polyA_signal   HSV TK poly(A) signal: herpes simplex virus thymidine kinase polyadenylation signal (Cole and Stacy, 1985)
   8686..8910    +  CDS            gH (fragment): GH_HHV11 - Experimental evidence at protein level: Swiss-Prot protein existence level 1. The heterodimer glycoprotein H-glycoprotein L is required for the fusion of viral and plasma membranes leading to virus entry into the host cell. Following initial binding to host receptor, membrane fusion is mediated by the fusion machinery composed of gB and the heterodimer gH/gL. May also be involved in the fusion between the virion envelope and the outer nuclear membrane during virion morphogenesis. From Human herpesvirus 1 (strain 17) (HHV-1) (Human herpes simplex virus 1).
   8941..8966    -  CDS            bla(M) (fragment): β-lactamase lacking the signal sequence; bla(M); allows cytosolic expression of β-lactamase
   9140..9519    +  enhancer       CMV enhancer: human cytomegalovirus immediate early enhancer
   9521..9720    +  promoter       CMV promoter: human cytomegalovirus (CMV) immediate early promoter
   9874..10926   +  CDS            CXCR4: CXCR4_HUMAN - Experimental evidence at protein level: Swiss-Prot protein existence level 1. (Microbial infection) Acts as a coreceptor (CD4 being the primary receptor) for human immunodeficiency virus-1/HIV-1 X4 isolates and as a primary receptor for some HIV-2 isolates. Promotes Env- mediated fusion of the virus (PubMed:8849450, PubMed:8929542, PubMed:9427609, PubMed:10074122, PubMed:10756055). From Homo sapiens (Human).
  10952..11086   -  polyA_signal   SV40 poly(A) signal: SV40 polyadenylation signal
  11109..11191   -  CDS            large T antigen (fragment): large T antigen from SV40 (simian virus 40)
  11194..11234   +  CDS            rop (fragment): Rop protein, which maintains plasmids at low copy number; rop
>Addgene plasmid #98946 | pCEP4-myc-CXCR4 | depositor full sequence | sequence record 193386 | pCEP4-myc-CXCR4 sequence 11361 bps
GCCCCGCCGCCGGACGAACTAAACCTGACTACGGCATCTCTGCCCCTTCTTCGCTGGTACGAGGAGCGCT
TTTGTTTTGTATTCGGGGCAGTGCATGTAATCCCTTCAGTTGGTTGGTACAACTTGCCAACTGGGCCCTG
TTCCACATGTGACACGGGGGGGGACCAAACACAAAGGGGTTCTCTGACTGTAGTTGACATCCTTATAAAT
GGATGTGCACATTTGCCAACACTGAGTGGCTTTCATCCTGGAGCAGACTTTGCATGCTGTGGACTGCAAC
ACAACATTGCCTTTATGTGTAACTCTTGGCTGAAGCTCTTACACCAATGCTGGGGGACATGTACCTCCCA
GGGGCCCAGGAAGACTACGGGAGGCTACACCAACGTCAATCAGAGGGGCCTGTGTAGCTACCGATAAGCG
GACCCTCAAGAGGGCATTAGCAATAGTGTTTATAAGGCCCCCTTGTTAACCCTAAACGGGTAGCATATGC
TTCCCGGGTAGTAGTATATACTATCCAGACTAACCCTAATTCAATAGCATATGTTACCCAACGGGAAGCA
TATGCTATCGAATTAGGGTTAGTAAAAGGGTCCTAAGGAACAGCGATATCTCCCACCCCATGAGCTGTCA
CGGTTTTATTTACATGGGGTCAGGATTCCACGAGGGTAGTGAACCATTTTAGTCACAAGGGCAGTGGCTG
AAGATCAAGGAGCGGGCAGTGAACTCTCCTGAATCTTCGCCTGCTTCTTCATTCTCCTTCGTTTAGCTAA
TAGAATAACTGCTGAGTTGTGAACAGTAAGGTGTATGTGAGGTGCTCGAAAACAAGGTTTCAGGTGACGC
CCCCAGAATAAAATTTGGACGGGGGGTTCAGTGGTGGCATTGTGCTATGACACCAATATAACCCTCACAA
ACCCCTTGGGCAATAAATACTAGTGTAGGAATGAAACATTCTGAATATCTTTAACAATAGAAATCCATGG
GGTGGGGACAAGCCGTAAAGACTGGATGTCCATCTCACACGAATTTATGGCTATGGGCAACACATAATCC
TAGTGCAATATGATACTGGGGTTATTAAGATGTGTCCCAGGCAGGGACCAAGACAGGTGAACCATGTTGT
TACACTCTATTTGTAACAAGGGGAAAGAGAGTGGACGCCGACAGCAGCGGACTCCACTGGTTGTCTCTAA
CACCCCCGAAAATTAAACGGGGCTCCACGCCAATGGGGCCCATAAACAAAGACAAGTGGCCACTCTTTTT
TTTGAAATTGTGGAGTGGGGGCACGCGTCAGCCCCCACACGCCGCCCTGCGGTTTTGGACTGTAAAATAA
GGGTGTAATAACTTGGCTGATTGTAACCCCGCTAACCACTGCGGTCAAACCACTTGCCCACAAAACCACT
AATGGCACCCCGGGGAATACCTGCATAAGTAGGTGGGCGGGCCAAGATAGGGGCGCGATTGCTGCGATCT
GGAGGACAAATTACACACACTTGCGCCTGAGCGCCAAGCACAGGGTTGTTGGTCCTCATATTCACGAGGT
CGCTGAGAGCACGGTGGGCTAATGTTGCCATGGGTAGCATATACTACCCAAATATCTGGATAGCATATGC
TATCCTAATCTATATCTGGGTAGCATAGGCTATCCTAATCTATATCTGGGTAGCATATGCTATCCTAATC
TATATCTGGGTAGTATATGCTATCCTAATTTATATCTGGGTAGCATAGGCTATCCTAATCTATATCTGGG
TAGCATATGCTATCCTAATCTATATCTGGGTAGTATATGCTATCCTAATCTGTATCCGGGTAGCATATGC
TATCCTAATAGAGATTAGGGTAGTATATGCTATCCTAATTTATATCTGGGTAGCATATACTACCCAAATA
TCTGGATAGCATATGCTATCCTAATCTATATCTGGGTAGCATATGCTATCCTAATCTATATCTGGGTAGC
ATAGGCTATCCTAATCTATATCTGGGTAGCATATGCTATCCTAATCTATATCTGGGTAGTATATGCTATC
CTAATTTATATCTGGGTAGCATAGGCTATCCTAATCTATATCTGGGTAGCATATGCTATCCTAATCTATA
TCTGGGTAGTATATGCTATCCTAATCTGTATCCGGGTAGCATATGCTATCCTCATGCATATACAGTCAGC
ATATGATACCCAGTAGTAGAGTGGGAGTGCTATCCTTTGCATATGCCGCCACCTCCCAAGGGGGCGTGAA
TTTTCGCTGCTTGTCCTTTTCCTGCATGCTGGTTGCTCCCATTCTTAGGTGAATTTAAGGAGGCCAGGCT
AAAGCCGTCGCATGTCTGATTGCTCACCAGGTAAATGTCGCTAATGTTTTCCAACGCGAGAAGGTGTTGA
GCGCGGAGCTGAGTGACGTGACAACATGGGTATGCCCAATTGCCCCATGTTGGGAGGACGAAAATGGTGA
CAAGACAGATGGCCAGAAATACACCAACAGCACGCATGATGTCTACTGGGGATTTATTCTTTAGTGCGGG
GGAATACACGGCTTTTAATACGATTGAGGGCGTCTCCTAACAAGTTACATCACTCCTGCCCTTCCTCACC
CTCATCTCCATCACCTCCTTCATCTCCGTCATCTCCGTCATCACCCTCCGCGGCAGCCCCTTCCACCATA
GGTGGAAACCAGGGAGGCAAATCTACTCCATCGTCAAAGCTGCACACAGTCACCCTGATATTGCAGGTAG
GAGCGGGCTTTGTCATAACAAGGTCCTTAATCGCATCCTTCAAAACCTCAGCAAATATATGAGTTTGTAA
AAAGACCATGAAATAACAGACAATGGACTCCCTTAGCGGGCCAGGTTGTGGGCCGGGTCCAGGGGCCATT
CCAAAGGGGAGACGACTCAATGGTGTAAGACGACATTGTGGAATAGCAAGGGCAGTTCCTCGCCTTAGGT
TGTAAAGGGAGGTCTTACTACCTCCATATACGAACACACCGGCGACCCAAGTTCCTTCGTCGGTAGTCCT
TTCTACGTGACTCCTAGCCAGGAGAGCTCTTAAACCTTCTGCAATGTTCTCAAATTTCGGGTTGGAACCT
CCTTGACCACGATGCTTTCCAAACCACCCTCCTTTTTTGCGCCTGCCTCCATCACCCTGACCCCGGGGTC
CAGTGCTTGGGCCTTCTCCTGGGTCATCTGCGGGGCCCTGCTCTATCGCTCCCGGGGGCACGTCAGGCTC
ACCATCTGGGCCACCTTCTTGGTGGTATTCAAAATAATCGGCTTCCCCTACAGGGTGGAAAAATGGCCTT
CTACCTGGAGGGGGCCTGCGCGGTGGAGACCCGGATGATGATGACTGACTACTGGGACTCCTGGGCCTCT
TTTCTCCACGTCCACGACCTCTCCCCCTGGCTCTTTCACGACTTCCCCCCCTGGCTCTTTCACGTCCTCT
ACCCCGGCGGCCTCCACTACCTCCTCGACCCCGGCCTCCACTACCTCCTCGACCCCGGCCTCCACTGCCT
CCTCGACCCCGGCCTCCACCTCCTGCTCCTGCCCCTCCTGCTCCTGCCCCTCCTCCTGCTCCTGCCCCTC
CTGCCCCTCCTGCTCCTGCCCCTCCTGCCCCTCCTGCTCCTGCCCCTCCTGCCCCTCCTGCTCCTGCCCC
TCCTGCCCCTCCTCCTGCTCCTGCCCCTCCTGCCCCTCCTCCTGCTCCTGCCCCTCCTGCCCCTCCTGCT
CCTGCCCCTCCTGCCCCTCCTGCTCCTGCCCCTCCTGCCCCTCCTGCTCCTGCCCCTCCTGCTCCTGCCC
CTCCTGCTCCTGCCCCTCCTGCTCCTGCCCCTCCTGCCCCTCCTGCCCCTCCTCCTGCTCCTGCCCCTCC
TGCTCCTGCCCCTCCTGCCCCTCCTGCCCCTCCTGCTCCTGCCCCTCCTCCTGCTCCTGCCCCTCCTGCC
CCTCCTGCCCCTCCTCCTGCTCCTGCCCCTCCTGCCCCTCCTCCTGCTCCTGCCCCTCCTCCTGCTCCTG
CCCCTCCTGCCCCTCCTGCCCCTCCTCCTGCTCCTGCCCCTCCTGCCCCTCCTCCTGCTCCTGCCCCTCC
TCCTGCTCCTGCCCCTCCTGCCCCTCCTGCCCCTCCTCCTGCTCCTGCCCCTCCTCCTGCTCCTGCCCCT
CCTGCCCCTCCTGCCCCTCCTGCCCCTCCTCCTGCTCCTGCCCCTCCTCCTGCTCCTGCCCCTCCTGCTC
CTGCCCCTCCCGCTCCTGCTCCTGCTCCTGTTCCACCGTGGGTCCCTTTGCAGCCAATGCAACTTGGACG
TTTTTGGGGTCTCCGGACACCATCTCTATGTCTTGGCCCTGATCCTGAGCCGCCCGGGGCTCCTGGTCTT
CCGCCTCCTCGTCCTCGTCCTCTTCCCCGTCCTCGTCCATGGTTATCACCCCCTCTTCTTTGAGGTCCAC
TGCCGCCGGAGCCTTCTGGTCCAGATGTGTCTCCCTTCTCTCCTAGGCCATTTCCAGGTCCTGTACCTGG
CCCCTCGTCAGACATGATTCACACTAAAAGAGATCAATAGACATCTTTATTAGACGACGCTCAGTGAATA
CAGGGAGTGCAGACTCCTGCCCCCTCCAACAGCCCCCCCACCCTCATCCCCTTCATGGTCGCTGTCAGAC
AGATCCAGGTCTGAAAATTCCCCATCCTCCGAACCATCCTCGTCCTCATCACCAATTACTCGCAGCCCGG
AAAACTCCCGCTGAACATCCTCAAGATTTGCGTCCTGAGCCTCAAGCCAGGCCTCAAATTCCTCGTCCCC
CTTTTTGCTGGACGGTAGGGATGGGGATTCTCGGGACCCCTCCTCTTCCTCTTCAAGGTCACCAGACAGA
GATGCTACTGGGGCAACGGAAGAAAAGCTGGGTGCGGCCTGTGAGGATCAGCTTATCGATGATAAGCTGT
CAAACATGAGAATTCTTGAAGACGAAAGGGCCTCGTGATACGCCTATTTTTATAGGTTAATGTCATGATA
ATAATGGTTTCTTAGACGTCAGGTGGCACTTTTCGGGGAAATGTGCGCGGAACCCCTATTTGTTTATTTT
TCTAAATACATTCAAATATGTATCCGCTCATGAGACAATAACCCTGATAAATGCTTCAATAATATTGAAA
AAGGAAGAGTATGAGTATTCAACATTTCCGTGTCGCCCTTATTCCCTTTTTTGCGGCATTTTGCCTTCCT
GTTTTTGCTCACCCAGAAACGCTGGTGAAAGTAAAAGATGCTGAAGATCAGTTGGGTGCACGAGTGGGTT
ACATCGAACTGGATCTCAACAGCGGTAAGATCCTTGAGAGTTTTCGCCCCGAAGAACGTTTTCCAATGAT
GAGCACTTTTAAAGTTCTGCTATGTGGCGCGGTATTATCCCGTGTTGACGCCGGGCAAGAGCAACTCGGT
CGCCGCATACACTATTCTCAGAATGACTTGGTTGAGTACTCACCAGTCACAGAAAAGCATCTTACGGATG
GCATGACAGTAAGAGAATTATGCAGTGCTGCCATAACCATGAGTGATAACACTGCGGCCAACTTACTTCT
GACAACGATCGGAGGACCGAAGGAGCTAACCGCTTTTTTGCACAACATGGGGGATCATGTAACTCGCCTT
GATCGTTGGGAACCGGAGCTGAATGAAGCCATACCAAACGACGAGCGTGACACCACGATGCCTGCAGCAA
TGGCAACAACGTTGCGCAAACTATTAACTGGCGAACTACTTACTCTAGCTTCCCGGCAACAATTAATAGA
CTGGATGGAGGCGGATAAAGTTGCAGGACCACTTCTGCGCTCGGCCCTTCCGGCTGGCTGGTTTATTGCT
GATAAATCTGGAGCCGGTGAGCGTGGGTCTCGCGGTATCATTGCAGCACTGGGGCCAGATGGTAAGCCCT
CCCGTATCGTAGTTATCTACACGACGGGGAGTCAGGCAACTATGGATGAACGAAATAGACAGATCGCTGA
GATAGGTGCCTCACTGATTAAGCATTGGTAACTGTCAGACCAAGTTTACTCATATATACTTTAGATTGAT
TTAAAACTTCATTTTTAATTTAAAAGGATCTAGGTGAAGATCCTTTTTGATAATCTCATGACCAAAATCC
CTTAACGTGAGTTTTCGTTCCACTGAGCGTCAGACCCCGTAGAAAAGATCAAAGGATCTTCTTGAGATCC
TTTTTTTCTGCGCGTAATCTGCTGCTTGCAAACAAAAAAACCACCGCTACCAGCGGTGGTTTGTTTGCCG
GATCAAGAGCTACCAACTCTTTTTCCGAAGGTAACTGGCTTCAGCAGAGCGCAGATACCAAATACTGTCC
TTCTAGTGTAGCCGTAGTTAGGCCACCACTTCAAGAACTCTGTAGCACCGCCTACATACCTCGCTCTGCT
AATCCTGTTACCAGTGGCTGCTGCCAGTGGCGATAAGTCGTGTCTTACCGGGTTGGACTCAAGACGATAG
TTACCGGATAAGGCGCAGCGGTCGGGCTGAACGGGGGGTTCGTGCACACAGCCCAGCTTGGAGCGAACGA
CCTACACCGAACTGAGATACCTACAGCGTGAGCTATGAGAAAGCGCCACGCTTCCCGAAGGGAGAAAGGC
GGACAGGTATCCGGTAAGCGGCAGGGTCGGAACAGGAGAGCGCACGAGGGAGCTTCCAGGGGGAAACGCC
TGGTATCTTTATAGTCCTGTCGGGTTTCGCCACCTCTGACTTGAGCGTCGATTTTTGTGATGCTCGTCAG
GGGGGCGGAGCCTATGGAAAAACGCCAGCAACGCGGCCTTTTTACGGTTCCTGGCCTTTTGCTGGCCTTG
AAGCTGTCCCTGATGGTCGTCATCTACCTGCCTGGACAGCATGGCCTGCAACGCGGGCATCCCGATGCCG
CCGGAAGCGAGAAGAATCATAATGGGGAAGGCCATCCAGCCTCGCGTCGCGAACGCCAGCAAGACGTAGC
CCAGCGCGTCGGCCCCGAGATGCGCCGCGTGCGGCTGCTGGAGATGGCGGACGCGATGGATATGTTCTGC
CAAGGGTTGGTTTGCGCATTCACAGTTCTCCGCAAGAATTGATTGGCTCCAATTCTTGGAGTGGTGAATC
CGTTAGCGAGGTGCCGCCCTGCTTCATCCCCGTGGCCCGTTGCTCGCGTTTGCTGGCGGTGTCCCCGGAA
GAAATATATTTGCATGTCTTTAGTTCTATGATGACACAAACCCCGCCCAGCGTCTTGTCATTGGCGAATT
CGAACACGCAGATGCAGTCGGGGCGGCGCGGTCCGAGGTCCACTTCGCATATTAAGGTGACGCGTGTGGC
CTCGAACACCGAGCGACCCTGCAGCGACCCGCTTAACAGCGTCAACAGCGTGCCGCAGATCCCGGGGGGC
AATGAGATATGAAAAAGCCTGAACTCACCGCGACGTCTGTCGAGAAGTTTCTGATCGAAAAGTTCGACAG
CGTCTCCGACCTGATGCAGCTCTCGGAGGGCGAAGAATCTCGTGCTTTCAGCTTCGATGTAGGAGGGCGT
GGATATGTCCTGCGGGTAAATAGCTGCGCCGATGGTTTCTACAAAGATCGTTATGTTTATCGGCACTTTG
CATCGGCCGCGCTCCCGATTCCGGAAGTGCTTGACATTGGGGAATTCAGCGAGAGCCTGACCTATTGCAT
CTCCCGCCGTGCACAGGGTGTCACGTTGCAAGACCTGCCTGAAACCGAACTGCCCGCTGTTCTGCAGCCG
GTCGCGGAGGCCATGGATGCGATCGCTGCGGCCGATCTTAGCCAGACGAGCGGGTTCGGCCCATTCGGAC
CGCAAGGAATCGGTCAATACACTACATGGCGTGATTTCATATGCGCGATTGCTGATCCCCATGTGTATCA
CTGGCAAACTGTGATGGACGACACCGTCAGTGCGTCCGTCGCGCAGGCTCTCGATGAGCTGATGCTTTGG
GCCGAGGACTGCCCCGAAGTCCGGCACCTCGTGCACGCGGATTTCGGCTCCAACAATGTCCTGACGGACA
ATGGCCGCATAACAGCGGTCATTGACTGGAGCGAGGCGATGTTCGGGGATTCCCAATACGAGGTCGCCAA
CATCTTCTTCTGGAGGCCGTGGTTGGCTTGTATGGAGCAGCAGACGCGCTACTTCGAGCGGAGGCATCCG
GAGCTTGCAGGATCGCCGCGGCTCCGGGCGTATATGCTCCGCATTGGTCTTGACCAACTCTATCAGAGCT
TGGTTGACGGCAATTTCGATGATGCAGCTTGGGCGCAGGGTCGATGCGACGCAATCGTCCGATCCGGAGC
CGGGACTGTCGGGCGTACACAAATCGCCCGCAGAAGCGCGGCCGTCTGGACCGATGGCTGTGTAGAAGTA
CTCGCCGATAGTGGAAACCGACGCCCCAGCACTCGTCCGGATCGGGAGATGGGGGAGGCTAACTGAAACA
CGGAAGGAGACAATACCGGAAGGAACCCGCGCTATGACGGCAATAAAAAGACAGAATAAAACGCACGGGT
GTTGGGTCGTTTGTTCATAAACGCGGGGTTCGGTCCCAGGGCTGGCACTCTGTCGATACCCCACCGAGAC
CCCATTGGGGCCAATACGCCCGCGTTTCTTCCTTTTCCCCACCCCACCCCCCAAGTTCGGGTGAAGGCCC
AGGGCTCGCAGCCAACGTCGGGGCGGCAGGCCCTGCCATAGCCACTGGCCCCGTGGGTTAGGGACGGGGT
CCCCCATGGGGAATGGTTTATGGTTCGTGGGGGTTATTATTTTGGGCGTTGCGTGGGGTCAGGTCCACGA
CTGGACTGAGCAGACAGACCCATGGTTTTTGGATGGCCTGGGCATGGACCGCATGTACTGGCGCGACACG
AACACCGGGCGTCTGTGGCTGCCAAACACCCCCGACCCCCAAAAACCACCGCGCGGATTTCTGGCGTGCC
AAGCTAGTCGACCAATTCTCATGTTTGACAGCTTATCATCGCAGATCCGGGCAACGTTGTTGCCATTGCT
GCAGGCGCAGAACTGGTAGGTATGGAAGATCTATACATTGAATCAATATTGGCAATTAGCCATATTAGTC
ATTGGTTATATAGCATAAATCAATATTGGCTATTGGCCATTGCATACGTTGTATCTATATCATAATATGT
ACATTTATATTGGCTCATGTCCAATATGACCGCCATGTTGACATTGATTATTGACTAGTTATTAATAGTA
ATCAATTACGGGGTCATTAGTTCATAGCCCATATATGGAGTTCCGCGTTACATAACTTACGGTAAATGGC
CCGCCTGGCTGACCGCCCAACGACCCCCGCCCATTGACGTCAATAATGACGTATGTTCCCATAGTAACGC
CAATAGGGACTTTCCATTGACGTCAATGGGTGGAGTATTTACGGTAAACTGCCCACTTGGCAGTACATCA
AGTGTATCATATGCCAAGTCCGCCCCCTATTGACGTCAATGACGGTAAATGGCCCGCCTGGCATTATGCC
CAGTACATGACCTTACGGGACTTTCCTACTTGGCAGTACATCTACGTATTAGTCATCGCTATTACCATGG
TGATGCGGTTTTGGCAGTACACCAATGGGCGTGGATAGCGGTTTGACTCACGGGGATTTCCAAGTCTCCA
CCCCATTGACGTCAATGGGAGTTTGTTTTGGCACCAAAATCAACGGGACTTTCCAAAATGTCGTAATAAC
CCCGCCCCGTTGACGCAAATGGGCGGTAGGCGTGTACGGTGGGAGGTCTATATAAGCAGAGCTCGTTTAG
TGAACCGTCAGATCTCTAGAAGCTGGGTACCAGCTGCTAGCGCCACCATGAAGACCATCATCGCCCTGAG
CTACATCTTCTGCCTGGTGTTCGCCGAGCAGAAATTGATCAGCGAGGAGGACCTGGGCAGCCCTGGAGGC
GCCGAGGGGATCAGTATATACACTTCAGATAACTACACCGAGGAAATGGGCTCAGGGGACTATGACTCCA
TGAAGGAACCCTGTTTCCGTGAAGAAAATGCTAATTTCAATAAAATCTTCCTGCCCACCATCTACTCCAT
CATCTTCTTAACTGGCATTGTGGGCAATGGATTGGTCATCCTGGTCATGGGTTACCAGAAGAAACTGAGA
AGCATGACGGACAAGTACAGGCTGCACCTGTCAGTGGCCGACCTCCTCTTTGTCATCACGCTTCCCTTCT
GGGCAGTTGATGCCGTGGCAAACTGGTACTTTGGGAACTTCCTATGCAAGGCAGTCCATGTCATCTACAC
AGTCAACCTCTACAGCAGTGTCCTCATCCTGGCCTTCATCAGTCTGGACCGCTACCTGGCCATCGTCCAC
GCCACCAACAGTCAGAGGCCAAGGAAGCTGTTGGCTGAAAAGGTGGTCTATGTTGGCGTCTGGATCCCTG
CCCTCCTGCTGACTATTCCCGACTTCATCTTTGCCAACGTCAGTGAGGCAGATGACAGATATATCTGTGA
CCGCTTCTACCCCAATGACTTGTGGGTGGTTGTGTTCCAGTTTCAGCACATCATGGTTGGCCTTATCCTG
CCTGGTATTGTCATCCTGTCCTGCTATTGCATTATCATCTCCAAGCTGTCACACTCCAAGGGCCACCAGA
AGCGCAAGGCCCTCAAGACCACAGTCATCCTCATCCTGGCTTTCTTCGCCTGTTGGCTGCCTTACTACAT
TGGGATCAGCATCGACTCCTTCATCCTCCTGGAAATCATCAAGCAAGGGTGTGAGTTTGAGAACACTGTG
CACAAGTGGATTTCCATCACCGAGGCCCTAGCTTTCTTCCACTGTTGTCTGAACCCCATCCTCTATGCTT
TCCTTGGAGCCAAATTTAAAACCTCTGCCCAGCACGCACTCACCTCTGTGAGCAGAGGGTCCAGCCTCAA
GATCCTCTCCAAAGGAAAGCGAGGTGGACATTCATCTGTTTCCACTGAGTCTGAGTCTTCAAGTTTTCAC
TCCAGCTAATAGCTCGAGGCCGGCAAGGCCGGATCCAGACATGATAAGATACATTGATGAGTTTGGACAA
ACCACAACTAGAATGCAGTGAAAAAAATGCTTTATTTGTGAAATTTGTGATGCTATTGCTTTATTTGTAA
CCATTATAAGCTGCAATAAACAAGTTAACAACAACAATTGCATTCATTTTATGTTTCAGGTTCAGGGGGA
GGTGGGGAGGTTTTTTAAAGCAAGTAAAACCTCTACAAATGTGGTATGGCTGATTATGATCCGGCTGCCT
CGCGCGTTTCGGTGATGACGGTGAAAACCTCTGACACATGCAGCTCCCGGAGACGGTCACAGCTTGTCTG
TAAGCGGATGCCGGGAGCAGACAAGCCCGTCAGGGCGCGTCAGCGGGTGTTGGCGGGTGTCGGGGCGCAG
CCATGACCGGTCGACTCTAGA
