>Addgene plasmid #98946 | pCEP4-myc-CXCR4 | addgene partial sequence | sequence record 193119 | Addgene partial NGS Result
TGCCCCTCCCGCTCCTGCTCCTGCTCCTGTTCCACCGTGGGTCCCTTTGCAGCCAATGCAACTTGGACGT
TTTTGGGGTCTCCGGACACCATCTCTATGTCTTGGCCCTGATCCTGAGCCGCCCGGGGCTCCTGGTCTTC
CGCCTCCTCGTCCTCGTCCTCTTCCCCGTCCTCGTCCATGGTTATCACCCCCTCTTCTTTGAGGTCCACT
GCCGCCGGAGCCTTCTGGTCCAGATGTGTCTCCCTTCTCTCCTAGGCCATTTCCAGGTCCTGTACCTGGC
CCCTCGTCAGACATGATTCACACTAAAAGAGATCAATAGACATCTTTATTAGACGACGCTCAGTGAATAC
AGGGAGTGCAGACTCCTGCCCCCTCCAACAGCCCCCCCACCCTCATCCCCTTCATGGTCGCTGTCAGACA
GATCCAGGTCTGAAAATTCCCCATCCTCCGAACCATCCTCGTCCTCATCACCAATTACTCGCAGCCCGGA
AAACTCCCGCTGAACATCCTCAAGATTTGCGTCCTGAGCCTCAAGCCAGGCCTCAAATTCCTCGTCCCCC
TTTTTGCTGGACGGTAGGGATGGGGATTCTCGGGACCCCTCCTCTTCCTCTTCAAGGTCACCAGACAGAG
ATGCTACTGGGGCAACGGAAGAAAAGCTGGGTGCGGCCTGTGAGGATCAGCTTATCGATGATAAGCTGTC
AAACATGAGAATTCTTGAAGACGAAAGGGCCTCGTGATACGCCTATTTTTATAGGTTAATGTCATGATAA
TAATGGTTTCTTAGACGTCAGGTGGCACTTTTCGGGGAAATGTGCGCGGAACCCCTATTTGTTTATTTTT
CTAAATACATTCAAATATGTATCCGCTCATGAGACAATAACCCTGATAAATGCTTCAATAATATTGAAAA
AGGAAGAGTATGAGTATTCAACATTTCCGTGTCGCCCTTATTCCCTTTTTTGCGGCATTTTGCCTTCCTG
TTTTTGCTCACCCAGAAACGCTGGTGAAAGTAAAAGATGCTGAAGATCAGTTGGGTGCACGAGTGGGTTA
CATCGAACTGGATCTCAACAGCGGTAAGATCCTTGAGAGTTTTCGCCCCGAAGAACGTTTTCCAATGATG
AGCACTTTTAAAGTTCTGCTATGTGGCGCGGTATTATCCCGTGTTGACGCCGGGCAAGAGCAACTCGGTC
GCCGCATACACTATTCTCAGAATGACTTGGTTGAGTACTCACCAGTCACAGAAAAGCATCTTACGGATGG
CATGACAGTAAGAGAATTATGCAGTGCTGCCATAACCATGAGTGATAACACTGCGGCCAACTTACTTCTG
ACAACGATCGGAGGACCGAAGGAGCTAACCGCTTTTTTGCACAACATGGGGGATCATGTAACTCGCCTTG
ATCGTTGGGAACCGGAGCTGAATGAAGCCATACCAAACGACGAGCGTGACACCACGATGCCTGCAGCAAT
GGCAACAACGTTGCGCAAACTATTAACTGGCGAACTACTTACTCTAGCTTCCCGGCAACAATTAATAGAC
TGGATGGAGGCGGATAAAGTTGCAGGACCACTTCTGCGCTCGGCCCTTCCGGCTGGCTGGTTTATTGCTG
ATAAATCTGGAGCCGGTGAGCGTGGGTCTCGCGGTATCATTGCAGCACTGGGGCCAGATGGTAAGCCCTC
CCGTATCGTAGTTATCTACACGACGGGGAGTCAGGCAACTATGGATGAACGAAATAGACAGATCGCTGAG
ATAGGTGCCTCACTGATTAAGCATTGGTAACTGTCAGACCAAGTTTACTCATATATACTTTAGATTGATT
TAAAACTTCATTTTTAATTTAAAAGGATCTAGGTGAAGATCCTTTTTGATAATCTCATGACCAAAATCCC
TTAACGTGAGTTTTCGTTCCACTGAGCGTCAGACCCCGTAGAAAAGATCAAAGGATCTTCTTGAGATCCT
TTTTTTCTGCGCGTAATCTGCTGCTTGCAAACAAAAAAACCACCGCTACCAGCGGTGGTTTGTTTGCCGG
ATCAAGAGCTACCAACTCTTTTTCCGAAGGTAACTGGCTTCAGCAGAGCGCAGATACCAAATACTGTCCT
TCTAGTGTAGCCGTAGTTAGGCCACCACTTCAAGAACTCTGTAGCACCGCCTACATACCTCGCTCTGCTA
ATCCTGTTACCAGTGGCTGCTGCCAGTGGCGATAAGTCGTGTCTTACCGGGTTGGACTCAAGACGATAGT
TACCGGATAAGGCGCAGCGGTCGGGCTGAACGGGGGGTTCGTGCACACAGCCCAGCTTGGAGCGAACGAC
CTACACCGAACTGAGATACCTACAGCGTGAGCTATGAGAAAGCGCCACGCTTCCCGAAGGGAGAAAGGCG
GACAGGTATCCGGTAAGCGGCAGGGTCGGAACAGGAGAGCGCACGAGGGAGCTTCCAGGGGGAAACGCCT
GGTATCTTTATAGTCCTGTCGGGTTTCGCCACCTCTGACTTGAGCGTCGATTTTTGTGATGCTCGTCAGG
GGGGCGGAGCCTATGGAAAAACGCCAGCAACGCGGCCTTTTTACGGTTCCTGGCCTTTTGCTGGCCTTGA
AGCTGTCCCTGATGGTCGTCATCTACCTGCCTGGACAGCATGGCCTGCAACGCGGGCATCCCGATGCCGC
CGGAAGCGAGAAGAATCATAATGGGGAAGGCCATCCAGCCTCGCGTCGCGAACGCCAGCAAGACGTAGCC
CAGCGCGTCGGCCCCGAGATGCGCCGCGTGCGGCTGCTGGAGATGGCGGACGCGATGGATATGTTCTGCC
AAGGGTTGGTTTGCGCATTCACAGTTCTCCGCAAGAATTGATTGGCTCCAATTCTTGGAGTGGTGAATCC
GTTAGCGAGGTGCCGCCCTGCTTCATCCCCGTGGCCCGTTGCTCGCGTTTGCTGGCGGTGTCCCCGGAAG
AAATATATTTGCATGTCTTTAGTTCTATGATGACACAAACCCCGCCCAGCGTCTTGTCATTGGCGAATTC
GAACACGCAGATGCAGTCGGGGCGGCGCGGTCCGAGGTCCACTTCGCATATTAAGGTGACGCGTGTGGCC
TCGAACACCGAGCGACCCTGCAGCGACCCGCTTAACAGCGTCAACAGCGTGCCGCAGATCCCGGGGGGCA
ATGAGATATGAAAAAGCCTGAACTCACCGCGACGTCTGTCGAGAAGTTTCTGATCGAAAAGTTCGACAGC
GTCTCCGACCTGATGCAGCTCTCGGAGGGCGAAGAATCTCGTGCTTTCAGCTTCGATGTAGGAGGGCGTG
GATATGTCCTGCGGGTAAATAGCTGCGCCGATGGTTTCTACAAAGATCGTTATGTTTATCGGCACTTTGC
ATCGGCCGCGCTCCCGATTCCGGAAGTGCTTGACATTGGGGAATTCAGCGAGAGCCTGACCTATTGCATC
TCCCGCCGTGCACAGGGTGTCACGTTGCAAGACCTGCCTGAAACCGAACTGCCCGCTGTTCTGCAGCCGG
TCGCGGAGGCCATGGATGCGATCGCTGCGGCCGATCTTAGCCAGACGAGCGGGTTCGGCCCATTCGGACC
GCAAGGAATCGGTCAATACACTACATGGCGTGATTTCATATGCGCGATTGCTGATCCCCATGTGTATCAC
TGGCAAACTGTGATGGACGACACCGTCAGTGCGTCCGTCGCGCAGGCTCTCGATGAGCTGATGCTTTGGG
CCGAGGACTGCCCCGAAGTCCGGCACCTCGTGCACGCGGATTTCGGCTCCAACAATGTCCTGACGGACAA
TGGCCGCATAACAGCGGTCATTGACTGGAGCGAGGCGATGTTCGGGGATTCCCAATACGAGGTCGCCAAC
ATCTTCTTCTGGAGGCCGTGGTTGGCTTGTATGGAGCAGCAGACGCGCTACTTCGAGCGGAGGCATCCGG
AGCTTGCAGGATCGCCGCGGCTCCGGGCGTATATGCTCCGCATTGGTCTTGACCAACTCTATCAGAGCTT
GGTTGACGGCAATTTCGATGATGCAGCTTGGGCGCAGGGTCGATGCGACGCAATCGTCCGATCCGGAGCC
GGGACTGTCGGGCGTACACAAATCGCCCGCAGAAGCGCGGCCGTCTGGACCGATGGCTGTGTAGAAGTAC
TCGCCGATAGTGGAAACCGACGCCCCAGCACTCGTCCGGATCGGGAGATGGGGGAGGCTAACTGAAACAC
GGAAGGAGACAATACCGGAAGGAACCCGCGCTATGACGGCAATAAAAAGACAGAATAAAACGCACGGGTG
TTGGGTCGTTTGTTCATAAACGCGGGGTTCGGTCCCAGGGCTGGCACTCTGTCGATACCCCACCGAGACC
CCATTGGGGCCAATACGCCCGCGTTTCTTCCTTTTCCCCACCCCACCCCCCAAGTTCGGGTGAAGGCCCA
GGGCTCGCAGCCAACGTCGGGGCGGCAGGCCCTGCCATAGCCACTGGCCCCGTGGGTTAGGGACGGGGTC
CCCCATGGGGAATGGTTTATGGTTCGTGGGGGTTATTATTTTGGGCGTTGCGTGGGGTCAGGTCCACGAC
TGGACTGAGCAGACAGACCCATGGTTTTTGGATGGCCTGGGCATGGACCGCATGTACTGGCGCGACACGA
ACACCGGGCGTCTGTGGCTGCCAAACACCCCCGACCCCCAAAAACCACCGCGCGGATTTCTGGCGTGCCA
AGCTAGTCGACCAATTCTCATGTTTGACAGCTTATCATCGCAGATCCGGGCAACGTTGTTGCCATTGCTG
CAGGCGCAGAACTGGTAGGTATGGAAGATCTATACATTGAATCAATATTGGCAATTAGCCATATTAGTCA
TTGGTTATATAGCATAAATCAATATTGGCTATTGGCCATTGCATACGTTGTATCTATATCATAATATGTA
CATTTATATTGGCTCATGTCCAATATGACCGCCATGTTGACATTGATTATTGACTAGTTATTAATAGTAA
TCAATTACGGGGTCATTAGTTCATAGCCCATATATGGAGTTCCGCGTTACATAACTTACGGTAAATGGCC
CGCCTGGCTGACCGCCCAACGACCCCCGCCCATTGACGTCAATAATGACGTATGTTCCCATAGTAACGCC
AATAGGGACTTTCCATTGACGTCAATGGGTGGAGTATTTACGGTAAACTGCCCACTTGGCAGTACATCAA
GTGTATCATATGCCAAGTCCGCCCCCTATTGACGTCAATGACGGTAAATGGCCCGCCTGGCATTATGCCC
AGTACATGACCTTACGGGACTTTCCTACTTGGCAGTACATCTACGTATTAGTCATCGCTATTACCATGGT
GATGCGGTTTTGGCAGTACACCAATGGGCGTGGATAGCGGTTTGACTCACGGGGATTTCCAAGTCTCCAC
CCCATTGACGTCAATGGGAGTTTGTTTTGGCACCAAAATCAACGGGACTTTCCAAAATGTCGTAATAACC
CCGCCCCGTTGACGCAAATGGGCGGTAGGCGTGTACGGTGGGAGGTCTATATAAGCAGAGCTCGTTTAGT
GAACCGTCAGATCTCTAGAAGCTGGGTACCAGCTGCTAGCGCCACCATGAAGACCATCATCGCCCTGAGC
TACATCTTCTGCCTGGTGTTCGCCGAGCAGAAATTGATCAGCGAGGAGGACCTGGGCAGCCCTGGAGGCG
CCGAGGGGATCAGTATATACACTTCAGATAACTACACCGAGGAAATGGGCTCAGGGGACTATGACTCCAT
GAAGGAACCCTGTTTCCGTGAAGAAAATGCTAATTTCAATAAAATCTTCCTGCCCACCATCTACTCCATC
ATCTTCTTAACTGGCATTGTGGGCAATGGATTGGTCATCCTGGTCATGGGTTACCAGAAGAAACTGAGAA
GCATGACGGACAAGTACAGGCTGCACCTGTCAGTGGCCGACCTCCTCTTTGTCATCACGCTTCCCTTCTG
GGCAGTTGATGCCGTGGCAAACTGGTACTTTGGGAACTTCCTATGCAAGGCAGTCCATGTCATCTACACA
GTCAACCTCTACAGCAGTGTCCTCATCCTGGCCTTCATCAGTCTGGACCGCTACCTGGCCATCGTCCACG
CCACCAACAGTCAGAGGCCAAGGAAGCTGTTGGCTGAAAAGGTGGTCTATGTTGGCGTCTGGATCCCTGC
CCTCCTGCTGACTATTCCCGACTTCATCTTTGCCAACGTCAGTGAGGCAGATGACAGATATATCTGTGAC
CGCTTCTACCCCAATGACTTGTGGGTGGTTGTGTTCCAGTTTCAGCACATCATGGTTGGCCTTATCCTGC
CTGGTATTGTCATCCTGTCCTGCTATTGCATTATCATCTCCAAGCTGTCACACTCCAAGGGCCACCAGAA
GCGCAAGGCCCTCAAGACCACAGTCATCCTCATCCTGGCTTTCTTCGCCTGTTGGCTGCCTTACTACATT
GGGATCAGCATCGACTCCTTCATCCTCCTGGAAATCATCAAGCAAGGGTGTGAGTTTGAGAACACTGTGC
ACAAGTGGATTTCCATCACCGAGGCCCTAGCTTTCTTCCACTGTTGTCTGAACCCCATCCTCTATGCTTT
CCTTGGAGCCAAATTTAAAACCTCTGCCCAGCACGCACTCACCTCTGTGAGCAGAGGGTCCAGCCTCAAG
ATCCTCTCCAAAGGAAAGCGAGGTGGACATTCATCTGTTTCCACTGAGTCTGAGTCTTCAAGTTTTCACT
CCAGCTAATAGCTCGAGGCCGGCAAGGCCGGATCCAGACATGATAAGATACATTGATGAGTTTGGACAAA
CCACAACTAGAATGCAGTGAAAAAAATGCTTTATTTGTGAAATTTGTGATGCTATTGCTTTATTTGTAAC
CATTATAAGCTGCAATAAACAAGTTAACAACAACAATTGCATTCATTTTATGTTTCAGGTTCAGGGGGAG
GTGTGGGAGGTTTTTTAAAGCAAGTAAAACCTCTACAAATGTGGTATGGCTGATTATGATCCGGCTGCCT
CGCGCGTTTCGGTGATGACGGTGAAAACCTCTGACACATGCAGCTCCCGGAGACGGTCACAGCTTGTCTG
TAAGCGGATGCCGGGAGCAGACAAGCCCGTCAGGGCGCGTCAGCGGGTGTTGGCGGGTGTCGGGGCGCAG
CCATGAGGTCGACTCTAGAGGATCGATCCCCGCCCCGGACGAACTAAACCTGACTACGACATCTCTGCCC
CTTCTTCGCGGGGCAGTGCATGTAATCCCTTCAGTTGGTTGGTACAACTTGCCAACTGGGCCCTGTTCCA
CATGTGACACGGGGGGGGACCAAACACAAAGGGGTTCTCTGACTGTAGTTGACATCCTTATAAATGGATG
TGCACATTTGCCAACACTGAGTGGCTTTCATCCTGGAGCAGACTTTGCAGTCTGTGGACTGCAACACAAC
ATTGCCTTTATGTGTAACTCTTGGCTGAAGCTCTTACACCAATGCTGGGGGACATGTACCTCCCAGGGGC
CCAGGAAGACTACGGGAGGCTACACCAACGTCAATCAGAGGGGCCTGTGTAGCTACCGATAAGCGGACCC
TCAAGAGGGCATTAGCAATAGTGTTTATAAGGCCCCCTTGTTAACCCTAAACGGGTAGCATATGCTTCCC
GGGTAGTAGTATATACTATCCAGACTAACCCTAATTCAATAGCATATGTTACCCAACGGGAAGCATATGC
TATCGAATTAGGGTTAGTAAAAGGGTCCTAAGGAACAGCGATATCTCCCACCCCATGAGCTGTCACGGTT
TTATTTACATGGGGTCAGGATTCCACGAGGGTAGTGAACCATTTTAGTCACAAGGGCAGTGGCTGAAGAT
CAAGGAGCGGGCAGTGAACTCTCCTGAATCTTCGCCTGCTTCTTCATTCTCCTTCGTTTAGCTAATAGAA
TAACTGCTGAGTTGTGAACAGTAAGGTGTATGTGAGGTGCTCGAAAACAAGGTTTCAGGTGACGCCCCCA
GAATAAAATTTGGACGGGGGGTTCAGTGGTGGCATTGTGCTATGACACCAATATAACCCTCACAAACCCC
TTGGGCAATAAATACTAGTGTAGGAATGAAACATTCTGAATATCTTTAACAATAGAAATCCATGGGGTGG
GGACAAGCCGTAAAGACTGGATGTCCATCTCACACGAATTTATGGCTATGGGCAACACATAATCCTAGTG
CAATATGATACTGGGGTTATTAAGATGTGTCCCAGGCAGGGACCAAGACAGGTGAACCATGTTGTTACAC
TCTATTTGTAACAAGGGGAAAGAGAGTGGACGCCGACAGCAGCGGACTCCACTGGTTGTCTCTAACACCC
CCGAAAATTAAACGGGGCTCCACGCCAATGGGGCCCATAAACAAAGACAAGTGGCCACTCTTTTTTTTGA
AATTGTGGAGTGGGGGCACGCGTCAGCCCCCACACGCCGCCCTGCGGTTTTGGACTGTAAAATAAGGGTG
TAATAACTTGGCTGATTGTAACCCCGCTAACCACTGCGGTCAAACCACTTGCCCACAAAACCACTAATGG
CACCCCGGGGAATACCTGCATAAGTAGGTGGGCGGGCCAAGATAGGGGCGCGATTGCTGCGATCTGGAGG
ACAAATTACACACACTTGCGCCTGAGCGCCAAGCACAGGGTTGTTGGTCCTCATATTCACGAGGTCGCTG
AGAGCACGGTGGGCTAATGTTGCCATGGGTAGCATATACTACCCAAATATCTGGATAGCATATGCTATCC
TAATCTATATCTGGGTAGCATAGGCTATCCTAATCTATATCTGGGTAGCATATGCTATCCTAATCTATAT
CTGGGTAGTATATGCTATCCTAATTTATATCTGGGTAGCATAGGCTATCCTAATCTATATCTGGGTAGCA
TATGCTATCCTAATCTATATCTGGGTAGTATATGCTATCCTAATCTGTATCCGGGTAGCATATGCTATCC
TAATAGAGATTAGGGTAGTATATGCTATCCTAATTTATATCTGGGTAGCATATACTACCCAAATATCTGG
ATAGCATATGCTATCCTAATCTATATCTGGGTAGCATATGCTATCCTAATCTATATCTGGGTAGCATAGG
CTATCCTAATCTATATCTGGGTAGCATATGCTATCCTAATCTATATCTGGGTAGTATATGCTATCCTAAT
TTATATCTGGGTAGCATAGGCTATCCTAATCTATATCTGGGTAGCATATGCTATCCTAATCTATATCTGG
GTAGTATATGCTATCCTAATCTGTATCCGGGTAGCATATGCTATCCTCATGCATATACAGTCAGCATATG
ATACCCAGTAGTAGAGTGGGAGTGCTATCCTTTGCATATGCCGCCACCTCCCAAGGGGGCGTGAATTTTC
GCTGCTTGTCCTTTTCCTGCTGGTTGCTCCCATTCTTAGGTGAATTTAAGGAGGCCAGGCTAAAGCCGTC
GCATGTCTGATTGCTCACCAGGTAAATGTCGCTAATGTTTTCCAACGCGAGAAGGTGTTGAGCGCGGAGC
TGAGTGACGTGACAACATGGGTATGCCCAATTGCCCCATGTTGGGAGGACGAAAATGGTGACAAGACAGA
TGGCCAGAAATACACCAACAGCACGCATGATGTCTACTGGGGATTTATTCTTTAGTGCGGGGGAATACAC
GGCTTTTAATACGATTGAGGGCGTCTCCTAACAAGTTACATCACTCCTGCCCTTCCTCACCCTCATCTCC
ATCACCTCCTTCATCTCCGTCATCTCCGTCATCACCCTCCGCGGCAGCCCCTTCCACCATAGGTGGAAAC
CAGGGAGGCAAATCTACTCCATCGTCAAAGCTGCACACAGTCACCCTGATATTGCAGGTAGGAGCGGGCT
TTGTCATAACAAGGTCCTTAATCGCATCCTTCAAAACCTCAGCAAATATATGAGTTTGTAAAAAGACCAT
GAAATAACAGACAATGGACTCCCTTAGCGGGCCAGGTTGTGGGCCGGGTCCAGGGGCCATTCCAAAGGGG
AGACGACTCAATGGTGTAAGACGACATTGTGGAATAGCAAGGGCAGTTCCTCGCCTTAGGTTGTAAAGGG
AGGTCTTACTACCTCCATATACGAACACACCGGCGACCCAAGTTCCTTCGTCGGTAGTCCTTTCTACGTG
ACTCCTAGCCAGGAGAGCTCTTAAACCTTCTGCAATGTTCTCAAATTTCGGGTTGGAACCTCCTTGACCA
CGATGCTTTCCAAACCACCCTCCTTTTTTGCGCCTGCCTCCATCACCCTGACCCCGGGGTCCAGTGCTTG
GGCCTTCTCCTGGGTCATCTGCGGGGCCCTGCTCTATCGCTCCCGGGGGCACGTCAGGCTCACCATCTGG
GCCACCTTCTTGGTGGTATTCAAAATAATCGGCTTCCCCTACAGGGTGGAAAAATGGCCTTCTACCTGGA
GGGGGCCTGCGCGGTGGAGACCCGGATGATGATGACTGACTACTGGGACTCCTGGGCCTCTTTTCTCCAC
GTCCACGACCTCTCCCCCTGGCTCTTTCACGACTTCCCCCCCTGGCTCTTTCACGTCCTCTACCCCGGCG
GCCTCCACTACCTCCTCGACCCCGGCCTCCACTACCTCCTCGACCCCGGCCTCCACTGCCTCCTCGACCC
CGGCCTCCACCTCCTGCTCCTGCCCCTCCTGCTCCTGCCCCTCCTCCTGCTCCTGCCCCTCCTGCTCC
